>Addgene plasmid #63413 | pFusX4-4 | depositor partial sequence | sequence record 105344 | pFusX4_AAT
AGTCTTAAGCGTCTCCCCTGACCCCGGACCAAGTGGTGGCTATCGCCAGCAACATTGGCGGCAAGCAAGC
GCTCGAAACGGTGCAGCGGCTGTTGCCGGTGCTGTGCCAGGACCATGGCCTGACCCCGGACCAAGTGGTG
GCTATCGCCAGCAACATTGGCGGCAAGCAAGCGCTCGAAACGGTGCAGCGGCTGTTGCCGGTGCTGTGCC
AGGACCATGGCCTGACCCCGGACCAAGTGGTGGCTATCGCCAGCAACGGTGGCGGCAAGCAAGCGCTCGA
AACGGTGCAGCGGCTGTTGCCGGTGCTGTGCCAGGACCATGGCCGAGACGTC
