>Addgene plasmid #63413 | pFusX4-4 | depositor partial sequence | sequence record 105345 | FusX4
CGTCTCCCCTGACCCCGGACCAAGTGGTGGCTATCGAGACCGGCGCCGCTACGGGCGCGTCCCATTCGCC
ATTCAGGCTGCGCAACTGTTGGGAAGGGCGATCGGTGCGGGCTCTTCGCTATTACGCCAGCTGGCGAAAG
GGGGATGTGCTGCAAGGCGATTAAGTTGGGAACGCCAGGGTTTTCCCAGTCACGACGTTGTAAAACGACG
GCCAGTGAGCGCGCGTAATCGACTCACTATAGGGCGAATTGGGTACCGGGCCCCCCCTCGAGGTCCTCCA
GCTTTTGTTCCCTTTAGTGAGGGTTAATTGCGCGCTTGGCGTAATCATGGTCATAGCTGTTTCCTGTGTG
AAATTGTTATCCGCTCACAATTCCACACAACATACGAGCCGGAAGCATAAAGTGTAAAGCCTGGGGTGCC
TAATGAGTGAGCTAACTCACATTAATTGCGTTGCGCTCACTGCCCGCTTTCCACCGGTGGTCTCTGGCGG
CAAGCAAGCGCTCGAAACGGTGCAGCGGCTGTTGCCGGTGCTGTGCCAGGACCATGGCCGAGACGTCTAG
ACCAGCCAGGACAGAAATGCCTCGACTTCGCTGCTACCCAAGGTTGCCGGGTGACGCACACCGTGGAAAC
GGATGAAGGCACGAACCCAGTGGACATAAGCCTGTTCGGTTCGTAAGCTGTAATGCAAGTAGCGTATGCG
CTCACGCAACTGGTCCAGAACCTTGACCGAACGCAGCGGTGGTAACGGCGCAGTGGCGGTTTTCATGGCT
TGTTATGACTGTTTTTTTGGGGTACAGTCTATGCCTCGGGCATCCAAGCAGCAAGCGCGTTACGCCGTGG
GTCGATGTTTGATGTTATGGAGCAGCAACGATGTTACGCAGCAGGGCAGTCGCCCTAAAACAAAGTTAAA
CATTATGAGGGAAGCGGTGATCGCCGAAGTATCGACTCAACTATCAGAGGTAGTTGGCGTCATCGAGCGC
CATCTCGAACCGACGTTGCTGGCCGTACATTTGTACGGCTCCGCAGTGGATGGCGGCCTGAAGCCACACA
GTGATATTGATTTGCTGGTTACGGTGACCGTAAGGCTTGATGAAACAACGCGGCGAGCTTTGATCAACGA
CCTTTTGGAAACTTCGGCTTCCCCTGGAGAGAGCGAGATTCTCCGCGCTGTAGAAGTCACCATTGTTGTG
CACGACGACATCATTCCGTGGCGTTATCCAGCTAAGCGCGAACTGCAATTTGGAGAATGGCAGCGCAATG
ACATTCTTGCAGGTATCTTCGAGCCAGCCACGATCGACATTGATCTGGCTATCTTGCTGACAAAAGCAAG
AGAACATAGCGTTGCCTTGGTAGGTCCAGCGGCGGAGGAACTCTTTGATCCGGTTCCTGAACAGGATCTA
TTTGAGGCGCTAAATGAAACCTTAACGCTATGGAACTCGCCGCCCGACTGGGCTGGCGATGAGCGAAATG
TAGTGCTTACGTTGTCCCGCATTTGGTACAGCGCAGTAACCGGCAAAATCGCGCCGAAGGATGTCGCTGC
CGACTGGGCAATGGAGCGCCTGCCGGCCCAGTATCAGCCCGTCATACTTGAAGCTAGACAGGCTTATCTT
GGACAAGAAGAAGATCGCTTGGCCTCGCGCGCAGATCAGTTGGAAGAATTTGTCCACTACGTGAAAGGCG
AGATCACCAAGGTAGTCGGCAAATAACCCTCGAGCCACCCATGACCAAAATCCCTTAACGTGAGTTACGC
GTCGTTCCACTGAGCGTCAGACCCCGTAGAAAAGATCAAAGGATCTTCTTGAGATCCTTTTTTTCTGCGC
GTAATCTGCTGCTTGCAAACAAAAAAACCACCGCTACCAGCGGTGGTTTGTTTGCCGGATCAAGAGCTAC
CAACTCTTTTTCCGAAGGTAACTGGCTTCAGCAGAGCGCAGATACCAAATACTGTCCTTCTAGTGTAGCC
GTAGTTAGGCCACCACTTCAAGAACTCTGTAGCACCGCCTACATACCTCGCTCTGCTAATCCTGTTACCA
GTGGCTGCTGCCAGTGGCGATAAGTCGTGTCTTACCGGGTTGGACTCAAGACGATAGTTACCGGATAAGG
CGCAGCGGTCGGGCTGAACGGGGGGTTCGTGCACACAGCCCAGCTTGGAGCGAACGACCTACACCGAACT
GAGATACCTACAGCGTGAGCATTGAGAAAGCGCCACGCTTCCCGAAGGGAGAAAGGCGGACAGGTATCCG
GTAAGCGGCAGGGTCGGAACAGGAGAGCGCACGAGGGAGCTTCCAGGGGGAAACGCCTGGTATCTTTATA
GTCCTGTCGGGTTTCGCCACCTCTGACTTGAGCGTCGATTTTTGTGATGCTCGTCAGGGGGGCGGAGCCT
ATGGAAAAACGCCAGCAACGCGGCCTTTTTACGGTTCCTGGCCTTTTGCTGGCCTTTTGCTCACATGTTC
TTTCCTGCGTTATCCCCTGATTCTGTGGATAACCGTATTACCGCCTTTGAGTGAGCTGATACCGCTCGCC
GCAGCCGAACGACCGAGCGCAGCGAGTCAGTGAGCGAGGAAGCGGAAGAGCGCCCAATACGCAAACCGCC
TCTCCCCGCGCGTTGGCCGATTCATTAATGCAGCTGGCACGACAGGTTTCCCGACTGGAAAGCGGGCAGT
GAGCGCAACGCAATTAATACGCGTACCGCTAGCCAGGAAGAGTTTGTAGAAACGCAAAAAGGCCATCCGT
CAGGATGGCCTTCTGCTTAGTTTGATGCCTGGCAGTTTATGGCGGGCGTCCTGCCCGCCACCCTCCGGGC
CGTTGCTTCACAACGTTCAAATCCGCTCCCGGCGGATTTGTCCTACTCAGGAGAGCGTTCACCGACAAAC
AACAGATAAAACGAAAGGCCCAGTCTTCCGACTGAGCCTTTCGTTTTATTTGATGCCTGGCAGTTCCCTA
CTCTCGCGTTAACGCTAGCATGGATGTTTTCCCAGTCACGACGTTGTAAAACGACGGCCAGTCTTAAG
