>Addgene plasmid #63413 | pFusX4-4 | addgene partial sequence | sequence record 116059 | pCR8_R1 5'-cgaaccgaacaggcttatgt-3'
GGTGCGTCACCCGGCAACCTTGGGTAGCAGCGAAGTCGAGGCATTTCTGTCCTGGCTGGTCTAGACGTCT
CGGCCATGGTCCTGGCACAGCACCGGCAACAGCCGCTGCACCGTTTCGAGCGCTTGCTTGCCGCCACCGT
TGCTGGCGATAGCCACCACTTGGTCCGGGGTCAGGCCATGGTCCTGGCACAGCACCGGCAACAGCCGCTG
CACCGTTTCGAGCGCTTGCTTGCCGCCAATGTTGCTGGCGATAGCCACCACTTGGTCCGGGGTCAGGCCA
TGGTCCTGGCACAGCACCGGCAACAGCCGCTGCACCGTTTCGAGCGCTTGCTTGCCGCCAATGTTGCTGG
CGATAGCCACCACTTGGTCCGGGGTCAGGGGAGACGCTTAAGACTGGCCGTCGTTTTACAACGTCGTGAC
TGGGAAAACATCCATGCTAGCGTTAACGCGAGAGTAGGGAACTGCCAGGCATCAAATAAAACGAAAGGCT
CAGTCGGAAGACTGGGCCTTTCGTTTTATCTGTTGTTTGTCGGTGAACGCTCTCCTGAGTAGGACAAATC
CGCCGGGAGCGGATTTGAACGTTGTGAAGCAACGGCCCGGAGGGTGGCGGGCAGGACGCCCGCCATAAAC
TGCCAGGCATCAAACTAAGCAGAAGGCCATCCTGACGGATGGCCTTTTTGCGTTTCTACAAACTCTTCCT
GGCTAGCGGTACGCGTATTAATTGCGTTGCGCTCACTGCCCGCTTTCCAGTCGGGAAACCTGTCGTGCCA
GCTGCATTAATGAATCGGCCAACGCGCGGGGAGAGGCGGTTTGCGTATTGGGCGCTCTTCCGCTTCCTCG
CTCACTGACTCGCTGCGCTCGGTCGTTCGGCTGC
