[The description below was written by a language model from this plasmid's Addgene catalogue record.]
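Description:
pFusX4-4 is a bacterial library plasmid from the FusX system, a one-step assembly scheme for building TALE repeat arrays for TALENs and related designer DNA-binding proteins. It is built on the FusX4 backbone (about 3 kb without insert), is maintained at high copy in standard E. coli cloning strains, and is selected with spectinomycin. The record does not include a feature table, so the origin of replication and other backbone elements are not specified. The listed sequencing primers are named for pCR8, which suggests a pCR8-type context, but this is not explicitly recorded.

The insert is a synthetic, pre-assembled trimer of TALE repeats carrying the repeat-variable diresidues NI, NI and NG. Under the standard TALE code, NI recognises adenine and NG recognises thymine, so the module specifies the triplet AAT, as reflected in its alternative name X4_AAT. The trimer was cloned using BsaI sites that were destroyed in the process. As a member of the X4 sub-library, this plasmid supplies RVD positions 10 to 12 of the final array. In use, a researcher would pick one trimer plasmid per positional library according to the target DNA sequence and combine them in a Golden Gate-type reaction with a receiver vector, producing a full-length TALE domain in a single step. The plasmid has no expression function recorded: no promoter, tag or reporter is listed, and it serves purely as a modular building block for genome-editing reagent construction.
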