Addgene plasmid #63413: pFusX4-4
Purpose: Encodes RVD positions 10-12 in TALEN assembly
Depositing lab: Stephen Ekker. Depositing organization: Mayo Foundation for Medical Education and Research. Publication: FusX: A rapid one-step TALE assembly system for genome science. Ma AC, McNulty MS, Tanya PL, Jarryd CM, Martinez-Galvez G, Argue DP, Lee HB, Urban MD, Bullard CE, Blackburn PR, Man TK, Clark KJ, Ekker SC. Hum Gene Ther. 2016 Jun;27(6):451-63. doi: 10.1089/hum.2015.172 PubMed 26854857.
Backbone
  Vector backbone: FusX4
  Backbone size w/o insert (bp): 3008
  Vector type: TALEN
Growth in bacteria
  Bacterial resistance: Spectinomycin, 50 μg/mL
  Growth temperature: 37°C
  Growth strain: DH5alpha
  Copy number: High Copy
Gene/Insert
  Gene/Insert name: NI NI NG (alt name: X4_AAT)
  Species: Synthetic
  Mutation: none
  Cloning method: Restriction Enzyme; 5′ cloning site BsaI (destroyed during cloning); 3′ cloning site BsaI (destroyed during cloning)
  Sequencing primers: 5′ pCR8_F1; 3′ pCR8_R1
Terms and licenses: Academic/Nonprofit Terms; Industry Terms: Not Available to Industry
How to cite: pFusX4-4 was a gift from Stephen Ekker (Addgene plasmid # 63413 ; http://n2t.net/addgene:63413 ; RRID:Addgene_63413)
